>Addgene plasmid #183837 | pODN-mNG-CfANLN | addgene full sequence | sequence record 362449 | Addgene NGS Result
GTTACCAATGCTTAATCAGTGAGGCACCTATCTCAGCGATCTGTCTATTTCGTTCATCCATAGTTGCCTG
ACTCCCCGTCGTGTAGATAACTACGATACGGGAGGGCTTACCATCTGGCCCCAGTGCTGCAATGATACCG
CGAGACCCACGCTCACCGGCTCCAGATTTATCAGCAATAAACCAGCCAGCCGGAAGGGCCGAGCGCAGAA
GTGGTCCTGCAACTTTATCCGCCTCCATCCAGTCTATTAATTGTTGCCGGGAAGCTAGAGTAAGTAGTTC
GCCAGTTAATAGTTTGCGCAACGTTGTTGCCATTGCTACAGGCATCGTGGTGTCACGCTCGTCGTTTGGT
ATGGCTTCATTCAGCTCCGGTTCCCAACGATCAAGGCGAGTTACATGATCCCCCATGTTGTGCAAAAAAG
CGGTTAGCTCCTTCGGTCCTCCGATCGTTGTCAGAAGTAAGTTGGCCGCAGTGTTATCACTCATGGTTAT
GGCAGCACTGCATAATTCTCTTACTGTCATGCCATCCGTAAGATGCTTTTCTGTGACTGGTGAGTACTCA
ACCAAGTCATTCTGAGAATAGTGTATGCGGCGACCGAGTTGCTCTTGCCCGGCGTCAATACGGGATAATA
CCGCGCCACATAGCAGAACTTTAAAAGTGCTCATCATTGGAAAACGTTCTTCGGGGCGAAAACTCTCAAG
GATCTTACCGCTGTTGAGATCCAGTTCGATGTAACCCACTCGTGCACCCAACTGATCTTCAGCATCTTTT
ACTTTCACCAGCGTTTCTGGGTGAGCAAAAACAGGAAGGCAAAATGCCGCAAAAAAGGGAATAAGGGCGA
CACGGAAATGTTGAATACTCATACTCTTCCTTTTTCAATATTATTGAAGCATTTATCAGGGTTATTGTCT
CATGAGCGGATACATATTTGAATGTATTTAGAAAAATAAACAAATAGGGGTTCCGCGCACATTTCCCCGA
AAAGTGCCACCTGACGTCTAAGAAACCATTATTATCATGACATTAACCTATAAAAATAGGCGTATCACGA
GGCCGCCCCTGCAGCCGAATTATATTATTTTTGCCAAATAATTTTTAACAAAAGCTCTGAAGTCTTCTTC
ATTTAAATTCTTAGATGATACTTCATCTGGAAAATTGTCCCAATTAGTAGCATCACGCTGTGAGTAAGTT
CTAAACCATTTTTTTATTGTTGTATTATCTCTAATCTTACTACTCGATGAGTTTTCGGTATTATCTCTAT
TTTTAACTTGGAGCAGGTTCCATTCATTGTTTTTTTCATCATAGTGAATAAAATCAACTGCTTTAACACT
TGTGCCTGAACACCATATCCATCCGGCGTAATACGACTCACTATAGGGAGAGCGGCCGCCAGATCTTCCG
GATGGCTCGAGTTTTTCAGCAAGATTTTCAGCCCAACACGTCCACAACTGCTGCCTCTACATGCCCTAAC
ACGGACTTGCTAAAGGAGAAATGAATCGGATACAGTAATTGCATAACCTATGTTGCAATTAATTCTGAGC
CATCCGTAAAGAACGGTCGTTGAGACACAGCTTGACCTGGTGGAAAGGGGGACCCTGAGCTGAGAATGGG
GTGTTTCATCCTCTTGGACAAAGGGCTCCTTGTCCCAGGGTCTCCGCGTGTTGGCTGTTAAGAGCCAAGG
TGGATGCGTGGCTTCTTCATCCTTCCAGGCCTAACACTGTGTTGGTTCGGATGGGATCTAAACTAAGGAG
GCAGGGCGGTTTGGGTGGGGTATGAACATTCCACCCGCAGCTTGCTAATGTCAAGTCGTCTCTTCCTAGA
TGGGAAAGGTCTCCAGCGCCTAGGTGGGCCACTCGCCCCGAATGTCCGCTTTTGGGCGACAGTCCCCGTC
GGGGAGGGTGGGAAGCACGCTGCGGACGGCCCCCAGGCCCGCGGGATCGCGACCGCGCGGCCCCGCGAAC
CCCCCGGGGAGCGATGACGTCGGGCGGGAAAGGTGCAAGCACCGCGGGCTGCGAGCCTAAGCTGCGGGGC
TGCGCGGGCGTCGGGTGAGGCCTCGGGCCCGGAGGCGGCTGCGCCGGGGAGCGCCGCGCCTCCCGCCGCC
CGCGGCCTCCCGAGCTCTGGGTGCGACCCAGGGGCGGCGGCCCGGACCCGGCCACGTGACCCGGGGCGGG
GGCGGGGGAGGGGGGCGTGGCGGGCAGAGGCGCGTCCCGCCCCCGCCCGGCGCGCAGGCGCGCTGCACCG
GCGCTGAAATTCAAATTCGAACGGCGGCGGGAGGCTGAGTCCGACCCGGCGGCTGAGGGGGCGCGCGGCA
GGAGCAGTTTGGGAGCGTCGGGGTCTCTCCCGGCGGCGCCCGGAGCCGAGACTCACTTCTTTCCCTTTTC
CGAGCTTGGACCGGCGTCGTCGCGCAGTCGAGCCGCGGAGTCCGGGGCGATGGTGAGCAAGGGCGAGGAG
GATAACATGGCCTCTCTCCCAGCGACACATGAGTTACACATCTTTGGCTCCATCAACGGTGTGGACTTTG
ACATGGTGGGTCAGGGCACCGGCAATCCAAATGATGGTTATGAGGAGTTAAACCTGAAGTCCACCAAGGG
TGACCTCCAGTTCTCCCCCTGGATTCTGGTCCCTCATATCGGGTATGGCTTCCATCAGTACCTGCCCTAC
CCTGACGGGATGTCGCCTTTCCAGGCCGCCATGGTAGATGGCTCCGGATACCAAGTCCATCGCACAATGC
AGTTTGAAGATGGTGCCTCCCTTACTGTTAACTACCGCTACACCTACGAGGGAAGCCACATCAAAGGAGA
GGCCCAGGTGAAGGGGACTGGTTTCCCTGCTGACGGTCCTGTGATGACCAACTCGCTGACCGCTGCGGAC
TGGTGCAGGTCGAAGAAGACTTACCCCAACGACAAAACCATCATCAGTACCTTTAAGTGGAGTTACACCA
CTGGAAATGGCAAGCGCTACCGGAGCACTGCGCGGACCACCTACACCTTTGCCAAGCCAATGGCGGCTAA
CTATCTGAAGAACCAGCCGATGTACGTGTTCCGTAAGACGGAGCTCAAGCACTCCAAGACCGAGCTCAAC
TTCAAGGAGTGGCAAAAGGCCTTTACCGATGTGATGGGCATGGACGAGCTGTACAAGGGAGGTTCAGGAG
GCAGCATGGATCCATTTACCGAGGTGAGAAAGCCTGAGGGCGCAGCCTGCCATCGCCGCCCCGACCCCGG
CCCCGGCCCGACCCGACCCTTCCCACCGCCCGTCGACCCCCGGGCGCACCGGGCGGAGGGCGCGTGCGCG
CGCGTGCGCAGCGGGTGTGCGGGGGTCGGCCCGGCGCCCCTCCCCTGCCCTCCCCTGCCCTGCCCTGCCC
CCAGCCCTGCGGCGGCTCGCGTCGGCGGCTGCGGCTCAGGGAGGGGGGCTTGGGCTGCGGCCCCCGAGAC
GGCAGCGCGGAGCCCCCGCGGCCCCGATCCGGAGGGTGAGGCGCGCTGTCCTGCGGAGGACCCCGTCCCT
CCCGGACCTGGGCCTGCTGGCAGCGCGAGGCGGGCAGGGCGCAGGATGGAGTCGGGGGCTGGAGGACTCC
GCGCAGGTGCAGCCGCCGCCGCGGAGCGGGCCTGCGGGGGTTCGTGGGCCGTGGACCGCGGCGGGCGAGC
AGGACGGCCCGGGGCGTGACCCGAGACCCGGGATCGAGTCCCCGGCCGGGCTCCCTGCACGGAGCCTGCT
TCTCCCTCTGCCTGGGTCTCTGCCTCTGTGTCGTGGATAAATAAATAACATCTTTAAAAAGGAAAAAGGA
AATGACAGCCAAACGTTGACATCAGCCAGTACCTGAAACCATTGCATCCGTTCCGATAACGTCAACAGCA
TCTTTAGAGCGGGTCGCTCTGCTACATGAGGAAGAAGTCGTCCCAACCCCCGGGATTGACACGGGATTGA
CCCAGGAACGGGGAGGAAACATGCGAGTCCAACAGACACCAGCAAAATTAGTAGCCAACAATTTTTCTTT
TTTTTTTTAAAGCAGAGTAAGGAAATAGTAAACCTCTTCGTGTGTATGGAGCATCACGTTACAAGCAATA
CTCTACTCGTCTTTTGTCCTTTGGAAATTGAACATGGATTCGTTACGTCATTGTGTCAGTTATTTCTCTC
TCTCCTTGGCCAGTCTTGTTGAGAACATACATCTTTCTAGAAGATCTCCTACAATATTCTCAGCTGCCAT
GGAAAATCGATGTTCTTCTTTTATTCTCTCAAGATTTTCAGGCTGTATATTAAAACTTATATTAAGAACT
ATGCTAACCACCTCATCAGGAACCGTTGTAGGTGGCGTGGGTTTTCTTGGCAATCGACTCTCATGAAAAC
TACGAGCTAAATATTCAATATGTTCCTCTTGACCAACTTTATTCTGCATTTTTTTTGAACGAGGTTTAGA
GCAAGCTTCAGGAAACTGAGACAGGAATTTTATTAAAAATTTAAATTTTGAAGAAAGTTCAGGGTTAATA
GCATCCATTTTTTGCTTTGCAAGTTCCTCAGCATTCTTAACAAAAGACGTCTCTTTTGACATGTTTAAAG
TTTAAACCTCCTGTGTGAAATTATTATCCGCTCATAATTCCACACATTATACGAGCCGGGTGATGCTGCC
AACTTACTGATTTAGTGTATGATGGTGTTTTTGAGGTGCTCCAGTGGCTTCTGTTTCTATCAGCTGTCCC
TCCTGTTCAGCTACTGACGGGGTGGTGCGTAACGGCAAAAGCACCGCCGGACATCAGCGCTATCTCTGCT
CTCACTGCCGTAAAACATGGCAACTGCAGTTCACTTACACCGCTTCTCAACCCGGTACGCACCAGAAAAT
CATTGATATGGCCATGAATGGCGTTGGATGCCGGGCAACAGCCCGCATTATGGGCGTTGGCCTCAACACG
ATTTTACGTCACTTAAAAAACTCAGGCCGCAGTCGGTAACCTCGCGCATACAGCCGGGCAGTGACGTCAT
CGTCTGCGCGGAAATGGACGAACAGTGGGGCTATGTCGGGGCTAAATCGCGCCAGCGCTGGCTGTTTTAC
GCGTATGACAGTCTCCGGAAGACGGTTGTTGCGCACGTATTCGGTGAACGCACTATGGCGACGCTGGGGC
GTCTTATGAGCCTGCTGTCACCCTTTGACGTGGTGATATGGATGACGGATGGCTGGCCGCTGTATGAATC
CCGCCTGAAGGGAAAGCTGCACGTAATCAGCAAGCGATATACGCAGCGAATTGAGCGGCATAACCTGAAT
CTGAGGCAGCACCTGGCACGGCTGGGACGGAAGTCGCTGTCGTTCTCAAAATCGGTGGAGCTGCATGACA
AAGTCATCGGGCATTATCTGAACATAAAACACTATCAATAAGTTGGAGTCATTACCTACGAGCCGGAAGC
ATAAAGTGTAAAGCCTGGGGTGCCTAATGAGTGAGCTAACTCACATTAATTGCGTTGCGCTCACTGCCAA
TTGCTTTCCAGTCGGGAAACCTGTCGTGCCAGCTGCATTAATGAATCGGCCAACGCGCGGGGAGAGGCGG
TTTGCGTATTGGGCGCTCTTCCGCTTCCTCGCTCACTGACTCGCTGCGCTCGGTCGTTCGGCTGCGGCGA
GCGGTATCAGCTCACTCAAAGGCGGTAATACGGTTATCCACAGAATCAGGGGATAACGCAGGAAAGAACA
TGTGAGCAAAAGGCCAGCAAAAGGCCAGGAACCGTAAAAAGGCCGCGTTGCTGGCGTTTTTCCATAGGCT
CCGCCCCCCTGACGAGCATCACAAAAATCGACGCTCAAGTCAGAGGTGGCGAAACCCGACAGGACTATAA
AGATACCAGGCGTTTCCCCCTGGAAGCTCCCTCGTGCGCTCTCCTGTTCCGACCCTGCCGCTTACCGGAT
ACCTGTCCGCCTTTCTCCCTTCGGGAAGCGTGGCGCTTTCTCATAGCTCACGCTGTAGGTATCTCAGTTC
GGTGTAGGTCGTTCGCTCCAAGCTGGGCTGTGTGCACGAACCCCCCGTTCAGCCCGACCGCTGCGCCTTA
TCCGGTAACTATCGTCTTGAGTCCAACCCGGTAAGACACGACTTATCGCCACTGGCAGCAGCCACTGGTA
ACAGGATTAGCAGAGCGAGGTATGTAGGCGGTGCTACAGAGTTCTTGAAGTGGTGGCCTAACTACGGCTA
CACTAGAAGAACAGTATTTGGTATCTGCGCTCTGCTGAAGCCAGTTACCTTCGGAAAAAGAGTTGGTAGC
TCTTGATCCGGCAAACAAACCACCGCTGGTAGCGGTGGTTTTTTTGTTTGCAAGCAGCAGATTACGCGCA
GAAAAAAAGGATCTCAAGAAGATCCTTTGATCTTTTCTACGGGGTCTGACGCTCAGTGGAACGAAAACTC
ACGTTAAGGGATTTTGGTCATGAGATTATCAAAAAGGATCTTCACCTAGATCCTTTTAAATTAAAAATGA
AGTTTTAAATCAATCTAAAGTATATATGAGTAAACTTGGTCTGACA
Features (pLannotate 1.2.2; 10 found; start..end, strand, type, name):
      2..862     -  CDS            AmpR: β-lactamase; bla; confers resistance to ampicillin, carbenicillin, and related antibiotics
    863..967     -  promoter       AmpR promoter: bla
   1359..1377    +  promoter       T7 promoter: promoter for bacteriophage T7 RNA polymerase
   2430..3137    +  CDS            mNeonGreen: mNeonGreen is a basic (constitutively fluorescent) green/yellow fluorescent protein published in 2013, derived from Branchiostoma lanceolatum. It is reported to be a very rapidly-maturing monomer with moderate acid sensitivity.
   4162..4542    -  CDS            eco47IR (fragment): T2E7_ECOLX - Protein predicted: Swiss-Prot protein existence level 4. Recognizes the double-stranded sequence GGWCC and cleaves after G-1. From Escherichia coli.
   4609..5376    +  mobile_element IS1: prokaryotic transposable element IS1
   5377..5402    -  promoter       lac UV5 promoter (fragment): E. coli lac promoter with an "up" mutation
   5417..5438    -  protein_bind   CAP binding site: CAP binding activates transcription in the presence of cAMP. E. coli catabolite activator protein
   5463..5546    -  CDS            lacI (fragment): lac repressor; lacI; The lac repressor binds to the lac operator to inhibit transcription in E. coli. This inhibition can be relieved by adding lactose or isopropyl-β-D-thiogalactopyranoside (IPTG).
   5729..6317    -  rep_origin     ori: high-copy-number ColE1/pMB1/pBR322/pUC origin of replication
