[The description below was written by a language model from this plasmid's Addgene catalogue record and pLannotate feature annotations shown in this document.]
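Description:
pODN-mNG-CfANLN is a CRISPR/Cas9 homology-directed repair donor built in the pJET1.2 bacterial cloning backbone. It is designed to tag the endogenous anillin (ANLN) gene at its N-terminus with mNeonGreen in canine (Canis familiaris) cells. It is propagated in E. coli as a high-copy plasmid through a ColE1/pUC-type origin and is selected with ampicillin via the β-lactamase gene and its native promoter. Although catalogued under mammalian expression, the annotation shows no mammalian promoter. The fusion protein is meant to be expressed from the chromosomal ANLN locus after integration, not from the plasmid itself.

The roughly 2.7 kb insert consists of the mNeonGreen coding sequence followed by a linker, flanked on both sides by dog ANLN homology arms. The arms themselves are not annotated in the feature table but occupy the regions around the mNeonGreen CDS. They carry point mutations that remove the sgRNA target site, so that Cas9 does not cut the donor or re-cut the edited allele. The remaining features are pJET1.2 remnants: a T7 promoter, the eco47IR lethal-gene fragment that is interrupted by insert cloning, and lac regulatory elements.

The sequenced plasmid also contains an IS1 transposable element inserted in the backbone lac UV5 promoter. This likely explains why the sequence record (6,486 nt) is longer than the catalogued total size (5,709 bp). The depositor notes that the insertion is not expected to affect repair-template function. The construct was used to visualise endogenously expressed anillin in studies of cytokinesis across mammalian cell types.
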