Addgene plasmid #183837: pODN-mNG-CfANLN
Purpose: Repair template for the N-terminal tagging of anillin with mNeonGreen in canine cells using CRISPR/Cas9.
Depositing lab: Alisa Piekny. Depositing organization: Concordia University. Publication: Cytokinetic diversity in mammalian cells is revealed by the characterization of endogenous anillin, Ect2 and RhoA. Husser MC, Ozugergin I, Resta T, Martin VJJ, Piekny AJ. Open Biol. 2022 Nov;12(11):220247. doi: 10.1098/rsob.220247. Epub 2022 Nov 23. PubMed 36416720.
Backbone
  Vector backbone: pJET1.2
  Backbone manufacturer: Thermo Fischer Scientific
  Backbone size w/o insert (bp): 2974
  Total vector size (bp): 5709
  Vector type: Mammalian Expression, CRISPR ; Donor template
Growth in bacteria
  Bacterial resistance: Ampicillin, 100 μg/mL
  Growth temperature: 37°C
  Growth strain: DH5alpha
  Copy number: High Copy
Gene/Insert
  Gene/Insert name: Canis familiaris ANLN homology arms with mNeonGreen-linker (alt name: Anillin)
  Species: Canis familiaris
  Insert size (bp): 2735
  Mutation: Homology arms contain point mutations to remove the sgRNA target site
  Tag / fusion protein: mNeonGreen-linker (N terminal on insert)
  Cloning method: Unknown
  Sequencing primers: 5′ CAACTGCTTTAACACTTGTGCCTG; 3′ GTTCCTGATGAGGTGGTTAGCATAG
Terms and licenses: Academic/Nonprofit Terms; Industry Terms: Not Available to Industry
Depositor comments: Please note: Plasmid contains an IS1 element inserted in the lac UV5 promoter. The Lac UV5 promoter is part of the backbone so the insertion is not expected to affect the CRISPR repair template function of the plasmid.
How to cite: pODN-mNG-CfANLN was a gift from Alisa Piekny (Addgene plasmid # 183837 ; http://n2t.net/addgene:183837 ; RRID:Addgene_183837)
